>Addgene plasmid #182504 | pC28-LIC-His | addgene full sequence | sequence record 358072 | Addgene NGS Result
CATCTGTGCGGTATTTCACACCGCAATGGTGCACTCTCAGTACAATCTGCTCTGATGCCGCATAGTTAAG
CCAGTATACACTCCGCTATCGCTACGTGACTGGGTCATGGCTGCGCCCCGACACCCGCCAACACCCGCTG
ACGCGCCCTGACGGGCTTGTCTGCTCCCGGCATCCGCTTACAGACAAGCTGTGACCGTCTCCGGGAGCTG
CATGTGTCAGAGGTTTTCACCGTCATCACCGAAACGCGCGAGGCAGCTGCGGTAAAGCTCATCAGCGTGG
TCGTGAAGCGATTCACAGATGTCTGCCTGTTCATCCGCGTCCAGCTCGTTGAGTTTCTCCAGAAGCGTTA
ATGTCTGGCTTCTGATAAAGCGGGCCATGTTAAGGGCGGTTTTTTCCTGTTTGGTCACTGATGCCTCCGT
GTAAGGGGGATTTCTGTTCATGGGGGTAATGATACCGATGAAACGAGAGAGGATGCTCACGATACGGGTT
ACTGATGATGAACATGCCCGGTTACTGGAACGTTGTGAGGGTAAACAACTGGCGGTATGGATGCGGCGGG
ACCAGAGAAAAATCACTCAGGGTCAATGCCAGCGCTTCGTTAATACAGATGTAGGTGTTCCACAGGGTAG
CCAGCAGCATCCTGCGATGCAGATCCGGAACATAATGGTGCAGGGCGCTGACTTCCGCGTTTCCAGACTT
TACGAAACACGGAAACCGAAGACCATTCATGTTGTTGCTCAGGTCGCAGACGTTTTGCAGCAGCAGTCGC
TTCACGTTCGCTCGCGTATCGGTGATTCATTCTGCTAACCAGTAAGGCAACCCCGCCAGCCTAGCCGGGT
CCTCAACGACAGGAGCACGATCATGCGCACCCGTGGGGCCGCCATGCCGGCGATAATGGCCTGCTTCTCG
CCGAAACGTTTGGTGGCGGGACCAGTGACGAAGGCTTGAGCGAGGGCGTGCAAGATTCCGAATACCGCAA
GCGACAGGCCGATCATCGTCGCGCTCCAGCGAAAGCGGTCCTCGCCGAAAATGACCCAGAGCGCTGCCGG
CACCTGTCCTACGAGTTGCATGATAAAGAAGACAGTCATAAGTGCGGCGACGATAGTCATGCCCCGCGCC
CACCGGAAGGAGCTGACTGGGTTGAAGGCTCTCAAGGGCATCGGTCGAGATCCCGGTGCCTAATGAGTGA
GCTAACTTACATTAATTGCGTTGCGCTCACTGCCCGCTTTCCAGTCGGGAAACCTGTCGTGCCAGCTGCA
TTAATGAATCGGCCAACGCGCGGGGAGAGGCGGTTTGCGTATTGGGCGCCAGGGTGGTTTTTCTTTTCAC
CAGTGAGACGGGCAACAGCTGATTGCCCTTCACCGCCTGGCCCTGAGAGAGTTGCAGCAAGCGGTCCACG
CTGGTTTGCCCCAGCAGGCGAAAATCCTGTTTGATGGTGGTTAACGGCGGGATATAACATGAGCTGTCTT
CGGTATCGTCGTATCCCACTACCGAGATATCCGCACCAACGCGCAGCCCGGACTCGGTAATGGCGCGCAT
TGCGCCCAGCGCCATCTGATCGTTGGCAACCAGCATCGCAGTGGGAACGATGCCCTCATTCAGCATTTGC
ATGGTTTGTTGAAAACCGGACATGGCACTCCAGTCGCCTTCCCGTTCCGCTATCGGCTGAATTTGATTGC
GAGTGAGATATTTATGCCAGCCAGCCAGACGCAGACGCGCCGAGACAGAACTTAATGGGCCCGCTAACAG
CGCGATTTGCTGGTGACCCAATGCGACCAGATGCTCCACGCCCAGTCGCGTACCGTCTTCATGGGAGAAA
ATAATACTGTTGATGGGTGTCTGGTCAGAGACATCAAGAAATAACGCCGGAACATTAGTGCAGGCAGCTT
CCACAGCAATGGCATCCTGGTCATCCAGCGGATAGTTAATGATCAGCCCACTGACGCGTTGCGCGAGAAG
ATTGTGCACCGCCGCTTTACAGGCTTCGACGCCGCTTCGTTCTACCATCGACACCACCACGCTGGCACCC
AGTTGATCGGCGCGAGATTTAATCGCCGCGACAATTTGCGACGGCGCGTGCAGGGCCAGACTGGAGGTGG
CAACGCCAATCAGCAACGACTGTTTGCCCGCCAGTTGTTGTGCCACGCGGTTGGGAATGTAATTCAGCTC
CGCCATCGCCGCTTCCACTTTTTCCCGCGTTTTCGCAGAAACGTGGCTGGCCTGGTTCACCACGCGGGAA
ACGGTCTGATAAGAGACACCGGCATACTCTGCGACATCGTATAACGTTACTGGTTTCACATTCACCACCC
TGAATTGACTCTCTTCCGGGCGCTATCATGCCATACCGCGAAAGGTTTTGCGCCATTCGATGGTGTCCGG
GATCTCGACGCTCTCCCTTATGCGACTCCTGCATTAGGAAGCAGCCCAGTAGTAGGTTGAGGCCGTTGAG
CACCGCCGCCGCAAGGAATGGTGCATGCAAGGAGATGGCGCCCAACAGTCCCCCGGCCACGGGGCCTGCC
ACCATACCCACGCCGAAACAAGCGCTCATGAGCCCGAAGTGGCGAGCCCGATCTTCCCCATCGGTGATGT
CGGCGATATAGGCGCCAGCAACCGCACCTGTGGCGCCGGTGATGCCGGCCACGATGCGTCCGGCGTAGAG
GATCGAGATCTCGATCCCGCGAAATTAATACGACTCACTATAGGGGAATTGTGAGCGGATAACAATTCCC
CTCTAGAAATAATTTTGTTTAACTTTAAGAAGGAGATATACTATGCAGGTCGTTCACTATTATTATATTT
AGTGAAATGAGATATTATGATATTTTCTGAATTGTGACTAAAAAGGCAACTTTATGCCCATGCAACAGAA
ACTATAAAAAATACAGAGAATGAAAAGAAACAGATAGATTTTTTAGTTCTTTAGGCCCGTAGTCTGCAAA
TCCTTTTATGATTTTCTATCAAACAAAAGAGGAAAATAGACCAGTTGCAATCCAAACGAGAGTCTAATAG
AATGAGGTCGAAAAGTAAATCGCGCGGGTTTGTTACTGATAAAGCAGGCAAGACCTAAAATGTGTAAAGG
GCAAAGTGTATACTTTGGCGTCACCCCTTACATATTTTAGGTCTTTTTTTATTGTGCGTAACTAACTTGC
CATCTTCAAACAGGAGGGCTGGAAGAAGCAGACCGCTAACACAGTACATAAAAAAGGAGACATGAACGAT
GAACATCAAAAAGTTTGCAAAACAAGCAACAGTATTAACCTTTACTACCGCACTGCTGGCAGGAGGCGCA
ACTCAAGCGTTTGCGAAAGAAACGAACCAAAAGCCATATAAGGAAACATACGGCATTTCCCATATTACAC
GCCATGATATGCTGCAAATCCCTGAACAGCAAAAAAATGAAAAATATAAAGTTCCTGAGTTCGATTCGTC
CACAATTAAAAATATCTCTTCTGCAAAAGGCCTGGACGTTTGGGACAGCTGGCCATTACAAAACACTGAC
GGCACTGTCGCAAACTATCACGGCTACCACATCGTCTTTGCATTAGCCGGAGATCCTAAAAATGCGGATG
ACACATCGATTTACATGTTCTATCAAAAAGTCGGCGAAACTTCTATTGACAGCTGGAAAAACGCTGGCCG
CGTCTTTAAAGACAGCGACAAATTCGATGCAAATGATTCTATCCTAAAAGACCAAACACAAGAATGGTCA
GGTTCAGCCACATTTACATCTGACGGAAAAATCCGTTTATTCTACACTGATTTCTCCGGTAAACATTACG
GCAAACAAACACTGACAACTGCACAAGTTAACGTATCAGCATCAGACAGCTCTTTGAACATCAACGGTGT
AGAGGATTATAAATCAATCTTTGACGGTGACGGAAAAACGTATCAAAATGTACAGCAGTTCATCGATGAA
GGCAACTACAGCTCAGGCGACAACCATACGCTGAGAGATCCTCACTACGTAGAAGATAAAGGCCACAAAT
ACTTAGTATTTGAAGCAAACACTGGAACTGAAGATGGCTACCAAGGCGAAGAATCTTTATTTAACAAAGC
ATACTATGGCAAAAGCACATCATTCTTCCGTCAAGAAAGTCAAAAACTTCTGCAAAGCGATAAAAAACGC
ACGGCTGAGTTAGCAAACGGCGCTCTCGGTATGATTGAGCTAAACGATGATTACACACTGAAAAAAGTGA
TGAAACCGCTGATTGCATCTAACACAGTAACAGATGAAATTGAACGCGCGAACGTCTTTAAAATGAACGG
CAAATGGTACCTGTTCACTGACTCCCGCGGATCAAAAATGACGATTGACGGCATTACGTCTAACGATATT
TACATGCTTGGTTATGTTTCTAATTCTTTAACTGGCCCATACAAGCCGCTGAACAAAACTGGCCTTGTGT
TAAAAATGGATCTTGATCCTAACGATGTAACCTTTACTTACTCACACTTCGCTGTACCTCAAGCGAAAGG
AAACAATGTCGTGATTACAAGCTATATGACAAACAGAGGATTCTACGCAGACAAACAATCAACGTTTGCG
CCTAGCTTCCTGCTGAACATCAAAGGCAAGAAAACATCTGTTGTCAAAGACAGCATCCTTGAACAAGGAC
AATTAACAGTTAACAAATAAAAACGCAAAAGAAAATTTTAGTAAGCCACCTGCGCCGAAAACCTCTATTT
TCAGCACCATCATCATCACCATTAAAGCTCGAGCACCACCACCACCACCACTGAGATCCGGCTGCTAACA
AAGCCCGAAAGGAAGCTGAGTTGGCTGCTGCCACCGCTGAGCAATAACTAGCATAACCCCTTGGGGCCTC
TAAACGGGTCTTGAGGGGTTTTTTGCTGAAAGGAGGAACTATATCCGGATTGGCGAATGGG
[124 nt withheld, positions 4892-5015]
C
[91 nt withheld, positions 5017-5107]
A
[49 nt withheld, positions 5109-5157]
CCTTTGACGTTGGAGTCCACGTTCTTT
[37 nt withheld, positions 5185-5221]
ACCCTATCTCGGTCTATTCTTTTGATTTATAAGGGATTTTGCCGATTTCGGCCTATTGGTTAAAAAATGA
GCTGATTTAACAAAAATTTAACGCGAATTTTAACAAAATATTAACGCTTACAATTTAGGTGGCACTTTTC
GGGGAAATGTGCGCGGAACCCCTATTTGTTTATTTTTCTAAATACATTCAAATATGTATCCGCTCATGAA
TTAATTCTTAGAAAAACTCATCGAGCATCAAATGAAACTGCAATTTATTCATATCAGGATTATCAATACC
ATATTTTTGAAAAAGCCGTTTCTGTAATGAAGGAGAAAACTCACCGAGGCAGTTCCATAGGATGGCAAGA
TCCTGGTATCGGTCTGCGATTCCGACTCGTCCAACATCAATACAACCTATTAATTTCCCCTCGTCAAAAA
TAAGGTTATCAAGTGAGAAATCACCATGAGTGACGACTGAATCCGGTGAGAATGGCAAAAGTTTATGCAT
TTCTTTCCAGACTTGTTCAACAGGCCAGCCATTACGCTCGTCATCAAAATCACTCGCATCAACCAAACCG
TTATTCATTCGTGATTGCGCCTGAGCGAGACGAAATACGCGATCGCTGTTAAAAGGACAATTACAAACAG
GAATCGAATGCAACCGGCGCAGGAACACTGCCAGCGCATCAACAATATTTTCACCTGAATCAGGATATTC
TTCTAATACCTGGAATGCTGTTTTCCCGGGGATCGCAGTGGTGAGTAACCATGCATCATCAGGAGTACGG
ATAAAATGCTTGATGGTCGGAAGAGGCATAAATTCCGTCAGCCAGTTTAGTCTGACCATCTCATCTGTAA
CATCATTGGCAACGCTACCTTTGCCATGTTTCAGAAACAACTCTGGCGCATCGGGCTTCCCATACAATCG
ATAGATTGTCGCACCTGATTGCCCGACATTATCGCGAGCCCATTTATACCCATATAAATCAGCATCCATG
TTGGAATTTAATCGCGGCCTAGAGCAAGACGTTTCCCGTTGAATATGGCTCATAACACCCCTTGTATTAC
TGTTTATGTAAGCAGACAGTTTTATTGTTCATGACCAAAATCCCTTAACGTGAGTTTTCGTTCCACTGAG
CGTCAGACCCCGTAGAAAAGATCAAAGGATCTTCTTGAGATCCTTTTTTTCTGCGCGTAATCTGCTGCTT
GCAAACAAAAAAACCACCGCTACCAGCGGTGGTTTGTTTGCCGGATCAAGAGCTACCAACTCTTTTTCCG
AAGGTAACTGGCTTCAGCAGAGCGCAGATACCAAATACTGTCCTTCTAGTGTAGCCGTAGTTAGGCCACC
ACTTCAAGAACTCTGTAGCACCGCCTACATACCTCGCTCTGCTAATCCTGTTACCAGTGGCTGCTGCCAG
TGGCGATAAGTCGTGTCTTACCGGGTTGGACTCAAGACGATAGTTACCGGATAAGGCGCAGCGGTCGGGC
TGAACGGGGGGTTCGTGCACACAGCCCAGCTTGGAGCGAACGACCTACACCGAACTGAGATACCTACAGC
GTGAGCTATGAGAAAGCGCCACGCTTCCCGAAGGGAGAAAGGCGGACAGGTATCCGGTAAGCGGCAGGGT
CGGAACAGGAGAGCGCACGAGGGAGCTTCCAGGGGGAAACGCCTGGTATCTTTATAGTCCTGTCGGGTTT
CGCCACCTCTGACTTGAGCGTCGATTTTTGTGATGCTCGTCAGGGGGGCGGAGCCTATGGAAAAACGCCA
GCAACGCGGCCTTTTTACGGTTCCTGGCCTTTTGCTGGCCTTTTGCTCACATGTTCTTTCCTGCGTTATC
CCCTGATTCTGTGGATAACCGTATTACCGCCTTTGAGTGAGCTGATACCGCTCGCCGCAGCCGAACGACC
GAGCGCAGCGAGTCAGTGAGCGAGGAAGCGGAAGAGCGCCTGATGCGGTATTTTCTCCTTACG
Features (pLannotate 1.2.2; 20 found; start..end, strand, type, name):
    217..408     -  CDS            rop: Rop protein, which maintains plasmids at low copy number; rop
    425..805     +  CDS            YPB1_ECOLX: Protein predicted: Swiss-Prot protein existence level 4. From Escherichia coli.
    877..1168    -  CDS            TcR (fragment): tetracycline efflux protein; tet; confers resistance to tetracycline
   1183..1204    -  protein_bind   CAP binding site: CAP binding activates transcription in the presence of cAMP. E. coli catabolite activator protein
   1217..2299    -  CDS            lacI: lac repressor; lacI; The lac repressor binds to the lac operator to inhibit transcription in E. coli. This inhibition can be relieved by adding lactose or isopropyl-β-D-thiogalactopyranoside (IPTG).
   2300..2377    -  promoter       lacI promoter: lacI
   2385..2664    -  CDS            TcR (fragment): tetracycline efflux protein; tet; confers resistance to tetracycline
   2686..2704    +  promoter       T7 promoter: promoter for bacteriophage T7 RNA polymerase
   2705..2729    +  protein_bind   lac operator: The lac repressor binds to the lac operator to inhibit transcription in E. coli. This inhibition can be relieved by adding lactose or isopropyl-β-D-thiogalactopyranoside (IPTG). lac repressor encoded by lacI
   2744..2766    +  RBS            RBS: efficient ribosome binding site from bacteriophage T7 gene 10 (Olins and Rangwala, 1989)
   2796..3218    +  promoter       sacB promoter: sacR; sacB promoter and control region
   3219..4640    +  CDS            SacB: secreted levansucrase that renders bacterial growth sensitive to sucrose; Bacillus subtilis sacB; negative selection marker
   4724..4741    +  CDS            9xHis (fragment): 9xHis affinity tag
   4751..4800    +  CDS            SET1 (fragment): solubility-enhancement tag derived from T7 phage gene 10B
   4808..4855    +  terminator     T7 terminator: transcription terminator for bacteriophage T7 RNA polymerase
   4892..5320    +  rep_origin     f1 ori (sequence partly withheld): f1 bacteriophage origin of replication; arrow indicates direction of (+) strand synthesis
   5373..5430    +  promoter       AmpR promoter (fragment): bla
   5439..6254    -  CDS            KanR: aminoglycoside phosphotransferase; aph(3')-Ia; confers resistance to kanamycin in bacteria or G418 (Geneticin®) in eukaryotes
   6376..6964    +  rep_origin     ori: high-copy-number ColE1/pMB1/pBR322/pUC origin of replication
   7150..115     -  misc_feature   bom (across the origin): basis of mobility region from pBR322
