[The description below was written by a language model from this plasmid's Addgene catalogue record and pLannotate feature annotations shown in this document.]
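Description:
pC28-LIC-His is an empty bacterial expression backbone derived from pET28 (Novagen), built for ligation-independent cloning (LIC) of target genes that will be produced in E. coli with a C-terminal, TEV-cleavable 6xHis tag. The sequenced record is 7,174 nt. The plasmid is selected with kanamycin through an aph(3')-Ia KanR gene. It replicates from a ColE1/pBR322-type origin accompanied by rop and the bom region, which is consistent with its catalogue listing as low copy. An f1 origin is also present, along with short leftover tetracycline-resistance and AmpR promoter fragments that appear to be backbone remnants rather than functional markers.

The expression cassette follows the standard pET layout. A T7 promoter is followed immediately by a lac operator and the T7 gene 10 ribosome binding site, with a T7 terminator downstream and a plasmid-borne lacI gene under its own promoter. Transcription therefore depends on T7 RNA polymerase supplied by the host and is repressed until induction with IPTG. Between the RBS and the tag region, the feature table shows a Bacillus subtilis sacB cassette with its native promoter and control region. SacB encodes levansucrase, which makes cells sucrose-sensitive, so it most likely serves as a stuffer that is replaced by the insert during LIC and allows counter-selection against uncut parental vector, although the record does not state this explicitly. A His-tag annotation lies just downstream of sacB; the TEV site named in the catalogue is not separately annotated. The depositor's comments tie the vector to high-throughput cloning and expression of integral membrane proteins.
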