Addgene plasmid #182504: pC28-LIC-His
Purpose: (Empty Backbone) pET based vector for protein expression in E.coli for targets fused with C-terminal His
Depositing lab: Renato Bruni. Depositing organization: New York Structural Biology Center.
Backbone
  Vector backbone: pET28
  Backbone manufacturer: Novagen
  Vector type: Bacterial Expression
  Promoter: T7
  Tag / fusion protein: TEV-6xHis (C terminal on backbone)
Growth in bacteria
  Bacterial resistance: Kanamycin, 50 μg/mL
  Growth temperature: 37°C
  Growth strain: DH5alpha
  Copy number: Low Copy
Gene/Insert
  Cloning method: Ligation Independent Cloning
  Sequencing primers: 5′ T7 Forward; 3′ T7 Terminator
Terms and licenses: Academic/Nonprofit Terms; Industry Terms: Not Available to Industry
Depositor comments: Primers for LIC cloning: Upstream: add TTAAGAAGGAGATATACT to the 5’ end of gene of interest. Downstream: add TGAAAATAGAGGTTTTCGGC to the 3’ end of GOI. Detailed cloning method available in the paper Bruni R, Kloss B. High-throughput cloning and expression of integral membrane proteins in Escherichia coli. Curr Protoc Protein Sci. 2013 Nov 5;74:29.6.1-29.6.34.
How to cite: pC28-LIC-His was a gift from Renato Bruni (Addgene plasmid # 182504 ; http://n2t.net/addgene:182504 ; RRID:Addgene_182504)
